Addgene plasmid #203042: Salsa-BC201-P3A9
Purpose: Expression of barcoded reporter plasmid for PRESTO-Salsa; EGFP/BC201
Depositing lab: Noah Palm. Depositing organization: Yale University. Publication: Highly multiplexed bioactivity screening reveals human and microbiota metabolome-GPCRome interactions. Chen H, Rosen CE, Gonzalez-Hernandez JA, Song D, Potempa J, Ring AM, Palm NW. Cell. 2023 Jul 6;186(14):3095-3110.e19. doi: 10.1016/j.cell.2023.05.024. Epub 2023 Jun 14. PubMed 37321219.
Backbone
  Vector backbone: pCER206
  Vector type: Mammalian Expression
Growth in bacteria
  Bacterial resistance: Ampicillin, 100 μg/mL
  Growth temperature: 37°C
  Growth strain: DH5alpha
  Copy number: High Copy
Gene/Insert
  Gene/Insert name: EGFP/BC201
  Species: Synthetic
  Insert size (bp): 730
  Promoter: Tet Response Element (TRE)
  Cloning method: Restriction Enzyme; 5′ cloning site BsrGI (not destroyed); 3′ cloning site HindIII (not destroyed)
  Sequencing primers: 5′ Custom primer (GAAGCGCGATCACATGG)
Terms and licenses: Academic/Nonprofit Terms; Industry Terms: Not Available to Industry
How to cite: Salsa-BC201-P3A9 was a gift from Noah Palm (Addgene plasmid # 203042 ; http://n2t.net/addgene:203042 ; RRID:Addgene_203042)
