[The description below was written by a language model from this plasmid's Addgene catalogue record and pLannotate feature annotations shown in this document.]
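Description:
Salsa-BC201-P3A9 is a mammalian expression reporter plasmid built on the pCER206 backbone, one member of a barcoded reporter set made for PRESTO-Salsa, a highly multiplexed assay for screening bioactivity across G protein-coupled receptors. It is propagated in E. coli as a high-copy plasmid through a ColE1/pUC-type origin and selected with ampicillin via the bla gene and its native promoter. The sequenced record is about 5.1 kb, and no mammalian selection marker is annotated. Only short remnants of lacI, an aminoglycoside phosphotransferase and SV40 large T antigen appear, which look like backbone leftovers rather than functional genes.

The payload is a synthetic insert of roughly 730 bp, EGFP/BC201, placed between BsrGI and HindIII sites under a Tet response element. The feature table shows tetO repeats flanked by minimal promoters pointing in opposite directions, which suggests a bidirectional Tet-responsive arrangement. On one side, a TRE3G-type promoter fragment drives mammalian codon-optimised EGFP. The SV40 polyadenylation signal lying downstream of EGFP is annotated on the opposite strand. On the other side, a minimal CMV promoter leads into a multiple cloning site fragment, a rabbit β-globin intron, a short globin coding fragment and a β-globin poly(A) signal. No coding insert is annotated in this second arm.

The barcode itself (BC201) is not annotated. The cloning sites and the short gap after EGFP suggest it lies in the 3′ region of the EGFP transcript. There, reporter transcription triggered by a Tet transactivator would yield a sequence-identifiable RNA, so that many receptor-specific reporters could be pooled and read out together. The record does not state which receptor is paired with this barcode.
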