Features (pLannotate 1.2.2; 17 found; start..end, strand, type, name):
      2..55      +  CDS            lacI (fragment): lac repressor; lacI; The lac repressor binds to the lac operator to inhibit transcription in E. coli. This inhibition can be relieved by adding lactose or isopropyl-β-D-thiogalactopyranoside (IPTG).
    388..443     -  polyA_signal   β-globin poly(A) signal: rabbit β-globin polyadenylation signal (Gil and Proudfoot, 1987)
    518..640     -  CDS            HBB: HBB_COLGU - Experimental evidence at transcript level: Swiss-Prot protein existence level 2. Involved in oxygen transport from the lung to the various peripheral tissues. From Colobus guereza (Mantled guereza) (Eastern black-and-white colobus monkey).
    644..1216    -  intron         β-globin intron: intron from rabbit β-globin gene
   1312..1343    -  misc_feature   MCS (fragment): pUC18/19 multiple cloning site
   1437..1475    -  promoter       minimal CMV promoter: human cytomegalovirus (CMV) immediate early promoter
   1493..1708    -  protein_bind   tetracycline response element (fragment): contains seven copies of the tetracycline operator tetO tetracycline repressor TetR
   1708..1753    +  promoter       TRE3GV promoter (fragment): 3rd-generation Tet-responsive promoter that can be activated by binding of Tet-On® 3G, optimized for retroviral and lentiviral vectors
   1829..1856    +  misc_feature   MCS (fragment): pBluescript multiple cloning site
   1861..2580    +  CDS            EGFP: the original enhanced GFP (Yang et al., 1996) mammalian codon-optimized
   2591..2613    +  misc_feature   MCS (fragment): pBluescript multiple cloning site
   2627..2761    -  polyA_signal   SV40 poly(A) signal: SV40 polyadenylation signal
   2784..2867    -  CDS            large T antigen (fragment): large T antigen from SV40 (simian virus 40)
   2861..3091    -  CDS            str (fragment): STR_KLEPN - Protein inferred from homology: Swiss-Prot protein existence level 3. The aminoglycoside phosphotransferases achieve inactivation of their antibiotic substrates by phosphorylation. From Klebsiella pneumoniae.
   3210..3314    +  promoter       AmpR promoter: bla
   3315..4175    +  CDS            AmpR: β-lactamase; bla; confers resistance to ampicillin, carbenicillin, and related antibiotics
   4346..4934    +  rep_origin     ori: high-copy-number ColE1/pMB1/pBR322/pUC origin of replication
>Addgene plasmid #203042 | Salsa-BC201-P3A9 | addgene full sequence | sequence record 421391 | Addgene NGS Result
AGCGCCCAATACGCAAACCGCCTCTCCCCGCGCGTTGGCCGATTCATTAATGCAGTCGAGGGATCTCCAT
AAGAGAAGAGGGACAGCTATGACTGGGAGTAGTCAGGAGAGGAGGAAAAATCTGGCTAGTAAAACATGTA
AGGAAAATTTTAGGGATGTTAAAGAAAAAAATAACACAAAACAAAATATAAAAAAAATCTAACCTCAAGT
CAAGGCTTTTCTATGGAATAAGGAATGGACAGCAGGGGGCTGTTTCATATACTGATGACCTCTTTATAGC
CAACCTTTGTTCATGGCAGCCAGCATATGGGCATATGTTGCCAAACTCTAAACCAAATACTCATTCTGAT
GTTTTAAATGATTTGCCCTCCCATATGTCCTTCCGAGTGAGAGACACAAAAAATTCCAACACACTATTGC
AATGAAAATAAATTTCCTTTATTAGCCAGAAGTCAGATGCTCAAGGGGCTTCATGATGTCCCCATAATTT
TTGGCAGAGGGAAAAAGATCGATCTCAGTGGTATTTGTGAGCCAGGGCATTGGCCACACCAGCCACCACC
TTCTGATAGGCAGCCTGCACCTGAGGAGTGAATTCTTTGCCAAAATGATGAGACAGCACAACAACCAGCA
CGTTGCCCAGGAGCTGTAGGAAAGAGAAGAAGGCATGAACATGGTTAGCAGAGGGGCCCGGTTTGGACTC
AGAGTATTTTATCCTCATCTCAAACAGTGTATATCATTGTAACCATAAAGAGAAAGGCAGGATGATGACC
AGGGTGTAGTTGTTTCTACCAATAAGAATATTTCCACGCCAGCCAGAATTTATATGCAGAAATATTCTAC
CTTATCATTTAATTATAACAATTGTTCTCTAAAACTGTGCTGAAGTACAATATAATATACCCTGATTGCC
TTGAAAAAAAAGTGATTAGAGAAAGTACTTACAATCTGACAAATAAACAAAAGTGAATTTAAAAATTCGT
TACAAATGCAAGCTAAAGTTTAACGAAAAAGTTACAGAAAATGAAAAGAAAATAAGAGGAGACAATGGTT
GTCAACAGAGTAGAAAGTGAAAGAAACAAAATTATCATGAGGGTCCATGGTGATACAAGGGACATCTTCC
CATTCTAAACAACACCCTGAAAACTTTGCCCCCTCCATATAACATGAATTTTACAATAGCGAAAAAGAAA
GAACAATCAAGGGTCCCCAAACTCACCCTGAAGTTCTCAGCTCTAGAGATATCGTCGAGGCCGCGCTAGC
GTTTAAACTGTCGACCTTAATTAAGAGATCTGCTCGAGGCGCGTCAGCTGACTAGAGGATCCCCGGGTAC
CGAGCTCGAATTCGGGGCCGCGGAGGCTGGATCGGTCCCGGTGTCTTCTATGGAGGTCAAAACAGCGTGG
ATGGCGTCTCCAGGCGATCTGACGGTTCACTAAACGAGCTCTGCTTATATAGGCCTCCCACCGTACACGC
CTACCTCGACCCGGGTACCGAGCTCGACTTTCACTTTTCTCTATCACTGATAGGGAGTGGTAAACTCGAC
TTTCACTTTTCTCTATCACTGATAGGGAGTGGTAAACTCGACTTTCACTTTTCTCTATCACTGATAGGGA
GTGGTAAACTCGACTTTCACTTTTCTCTATCACTGATAGGGAGTGGTAAACTCGACTTTCACTTTTCTCT
ATCACTGATAGGGAGTGGTAAACTCGACCTATATAAGCAGAGCTCGTTTAGTGAACCGTCAGATCGCCTG
GAGACGCCATCCACGCTGTTTTGACCTCCATAGAAGACACCGGGACCGATCCAGCCTCCGCGGCCCCGAA
TTCCTGCAGCGGCCGCTCTAGAACTAGTGGATCCCCGCGGATGGTGAGCAAGGGCGAGGAGCTGTTCACC
GGGGTGGTGCCCATCCTGGTCGAGCTGGACGGCGACGTAAACGGCCACAAGTTCAGCGTGTCCGGCGAGG
GCGAGGGCGATGCCACCTACGGCAAGCTGACCCTGAAGTTCATCTGCACCACCGGCAAGCTGCCCGTGCC
CTGGCCCACCCTCGTGACCACCCTGACCTACGGCGTGCAGTGCTTCAGCCGCTACCCCGACCACATGAAG
CAGCACGACTTCTTCAAGTCCGCCATGCCCGAAGGCTACGTCCAGGAGCGCACCATCTTCTTCAAGGACG
ACGGCAACTACAAGACCCGCGCCGAGGTGAAGTTCGAGGGCGACACCCTGGTGAACCGCATCGAGCTGAA
GGGCATCGACTTCAAGGAGGACGGCAACATCCTGGGGCACAAGCTGGAGTACAACTACAACAGCCACAAC
GTCTATATCATGGCCGACAAGCAGAAGAACGGCATCAAGGTGAACTTCAAGATCCGCCACAACATCGAGG
ACGGCAGCGTGCAGCTCGCCGACCACTACCAGCAGAACACCCCCATCGGCGACGGCCCCGTGCTGCTGCC
CGACAACCACTACCTGAGCACCCAGTCCGCCCTGAGCAAAGACCCCAACGAGAAGCGCGATCACATGGTC
CTGCTGGAGTTCGTGACCGCCGCCGGGATCACTCTCGGCATGGACGAGCTGTACAAGTAAGTACCAGTTC
GAATTCGATATCAAGCTTGTCGACCTAGTTCTAGAGGATCCAGACATGATAAGATACATTGATGAGTTTG
GACAAACCACAACTAGAATGCAGTGAAAAAAATGCTTTATTTGTGAAATTTGTGATGCTATTGCTTTATT
TGTAACCATTATAAGCTGCAATAAACAAGTTAACAACAACAATTGCATTCATTTTATGTTTCAGGTTCAG
GGGGAGGTGTGGGAGGTTTTTTAAAGCAAGTAAAACCTCTACAAATGTGGTATGGCTGATTATGATCCTG
CAAGCCTCGTCGTCCTGGCCGGACCACGCTATCTGTGCAAGGTCCCCGGCCCCGGACGCGCGCTCCATGA
GCAGAGCGCCCGCCGCCGAGGCGAAGACTCGGGCGGCGCCCTGCCCGTCCCACCAGGTCAACAGGCGGTA
ACCGGCCTCTTCATCGGGAATGCGCGCGACCTTCAGCATCGCCGGCATGTCCCCCTGGCGGACGGGAAGT
ATCCAGCTCGACCAAGCTGGCCGCGTCGAGTGAAGACGAAAGGGCCTCGTGATACGCCTATTTTTATAGG
TTAATGTCATGATAATAATGGTTTCTTAGACGTCAGGTGGCACTTTTCGGGGAAATGTGCGCGGAACCCC
TATTTGTTTATTTTTCTAAATACATTCAAATATGTATCCGCTCATGAGACAATAACCCTGATAAATGCTT
CAATAATATTGAAAAAGGAAGAGTATGAGTATTCAACATTTCCGTGTCGCCCTTATTCCCTTTTTTGCGG
CATTTTGCCTTCCTGTTTTTGCTCACCCAGAAACGCTGGTGAAAGTAAAAGATGCTGAAGATCAGTTGGG
TGCACGAGTGGGTTACATCGAACTGGATCTCAACAGCGGTAAGATCCTTGAGAGTTTTCGCCCCGAAGAA
CGTTTTCCAATGATGAGCACTTTTAAAGTTCTGCTATGTGGCGCGGTATTATCCCGTGTTGACGCCGGGC
AAGAGCAACTCGGTCGCCGCATACACTATTCTCAGAATGACTTGGTTGAGTACTCACCAGTCACAGAAAA
GCATCTTACGGATGGCATGACAGTAAGAGAATTATGCAGTGCTGCCATAACCATGAGTGATAACACTGCG
GCCAACTTACTTCTGACAACGATCGGAGGACCGAAGGAGCTAACCGCTTTTTTGCACAACATGGGGGATC
ATGTAACTCGCCTTGATCGTTGGGAACCGGAGCTGAATGAAGCCATACCAAACGACGAGCGTGACACCAC
GATGCCTGTAGCAATGGCAACAACGTTGCGCAAACTATTAACTGGCGAACTACTTACTCTAGCTTCCCGG
CAACAATTAATAGACTGGATGGAGGCGGATAAAGTTGCAGGACCACTTCTGCGCTCGGCCCTTCCGGCTG
GCTGGTTTATTGCTGATAAATCTGGAGCCGGTGAGCGTGGGTCTCGCGGTATCATTGCAGCACTGGGGCC
AGATGGTAAGCCCTCCCGTATCGTAGTTATCTACACGACGGGGAGTCAGGCAACTATGGATGAACGAAAT
AGACAGATCGCTGAGATAGGTGCCTCACTGATTAAGCATTGGTAACTGTCAGACCAAGTTTACTCATATA
TACTTTAGATTGATTTAAAACTTCATTTTTAATTTAAAAGGATCTAGGTGAAGATCCTTTTTGATAATCT
CATGACCAAAATCCCTTAACGTGAGTTTTCGTTCCACTGAGCGTCAGACCCCGTAGAAAAGATCAAAGGA
TCTTCTTGAGATCCTTTTTTTCTGCGCGTAATCTGCTGCTTGCAAACAAAAAAACCACCGCTACCAGCGG
TGGTTTGTTTGCCGGATCAAGAGCTACCAACTCTTTTTCCGAAGGTAACTGGCTTCAGCAGAGCGCAGAT
ACCAAATACTGTTCTTCTAGTGTAGCCGTAGTTAGGCCACCACTTCAAGAACTCTGTAGCACCGCCTACA
TACCTCGCTCTGCTAATCCTGTTACCAGTGGCTGCTGCCAGTGGCGATAAGTCGTGTCTTACCGGGTTGG
ACTCAAGACGATAGTTACCGGATAAGGCGCAGCGGTCGGGCTGAACGGGGGGTTCGTGCACACAGCCCAG
CTTGGAGCGAACGACCTACACCGAACTGAGATACCTACAGCGTGAGCTATGAGAAAGCGCCACGCTTCCC
GAAGGGAGAAAGGCGGACAGGTATCCGGTAAGCGGCAGGGTCGGAACAGGAGAGCGCACGAGGGAGCTTC
CAGGGGGAAACGCCTGGTATCTTTATAGTCCTGTCGGGTTTCGCCACCTCTGACTTGAGCGTCGATTTTT
GTGATGCTCGTCAGGGGGGCGGAGCCTATGGAAAAACGCCAGCAACGCGGCCTTTTTACGGTTCCTGGCC
TTTTGCTGGCCTTTTGCTCACATGTTCTTTCCTGCGTTATCCCCTGATTCTGTGGATAACCGTATTACCG
CCTTTGAGTGAGCTGATACCGCTCGCCGCAGCCGAACGACCGAGCGCAGCGAGTCAGTGAGCGAGGAAGC
GGAAG
