>Addgene plasmid #203042 | Salsa-BC201-P3A9 | depositor partial sequence | sequence record 393915 | BC201
GTACCAGTTC
